Addgene plasmid #66003: J23116_GB
Purpose: MoClo Basic Part: Constitutive promoter - Anderson series - low strength [G:J23116:B]
Depositing lab: Douglas Densmore. Depositing organization: Boston University Main Campus. Publication: CIDAR MoClo: Improved MoClo Assembly Standard and New E. coli Part Library Enable Rapid Combinatorial Design for Synthetic and Traditional Biology. Iverson SV, Haddock TL, Beal J, Densmore DM. ACS Synth Biol. 2016 Jan 15;5(1):99-103. doi: 10.1021/acssynbio.5b00124. Epub 2015 Nov 4. PubMed 26479688.
Backbone
  Vector backbone: DVA
  Vector type: Synthetic Biology
Growth in bacteria
  Bacterial resistance: Ampicillin, 100 μg/mL
  Growth temperature: 37°C
  Growth strain: DH5alpha
  Copy number: Unknown
Gene/Insert
  Gene/Insert name: Constitutive promoter (alt name: Basic Part - Promoter)
  Species: Synthetic
  Cloning method: Unknown
Terms and licenses: Academic/Nonprofit Terms; Industry Terms: Not Available to Industry
How to cite: J23116_GB was a gift from Douglas Densmore (Addgene plasmid # 66003 ; http://n2t.net/addgene:66003 ; RRID:Addgene_66003)
