[The description below was written by a language model from this plasmid's Addgene catalogue record and pLannotate feature annotations shown in this document.]
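Description:
J23116_GB is a small (about 2.1 kb) synthetic-biology part plasmid from the CIDAR MoClo library for E. coli, built in the DVA destination vector backbone. It is a Level 0 "basic part" carrying a single short insert: the synthetic constitutive promoter J23116, a member of the Anderson promoter series that the record describes as low strength. The "G:J23116:B" notation in the purpose field indicates that the promoter is flanked by the MoClo fusion sites designated G and B. In this type of Golden Gate–based hierarchical assembly, those overhangs determine where the part is placed and which neighbouring parts it can join when it is released by a Type IIS restriction enzyme. The record does not state which enzyme sites are used or how the part was cloned.

The automated annotation labels the promoter region as a fragment of the J23119 promoter. This fits the fact that Anderson series members are close sequence variants of that consensus promoter, so the call is best read as a partial match, not as a conflict with the catalogue name. The rest of the plasmid is a minimal backbone: a ColE1/pUC-type origin that the annotation calls high copy (the catalogue lists copy number as unknown), a β-lactamase gene with its own promoter for ampicillin selection, a putative bacterial transcription terminator, and BioBrick prefix and suffix sequences bracketing the insertion site. The plasmid has no reporter or coding payload of its own. It serves as a reusable source of a weak constitutive promoter for combinatorial assembly of transcription units with ribosome binding sites, coding sequences and terminators, for example to tune expression levels in bacterial genetic circuits.
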