Features (pLannotate 1.2.2; 7 found; start..end, strand, type, name):
      5..27      +  promoter       J23119(SpeI) promoter (fragment): bacterial promoter (Registry of Standard Biological Parts BBa J23119) modified to end with an SpeI site
     51..71      +  misc_feature   BioBrick suffix: universal suffix for all parts
    248..836     -  rep_origin     ori: high-copy-number ColE1/pMB1/pBR322/pUC origin of replication
   1007..1867    -  CDS            AmpR: β-lactamase; bla; confers resistance to ampicillin, carbenicillin, and related antibiotics
   1868..1972    -  promoter       AmpR promoter: bla
   2062..2105    -  terminator     bacterial terminator: putative bacterial transcription terminator
   2108..2129    +  misc_feature   BioBrick prefix: BioBrick prefix for parts that do not start with "ATG"
>Addgene plasmid #66003 | J23116_GB | depositor full sequence | sequence record 114102 | J23116_GB sequence 2143 bps
TGCCTTGACAGCTAGCTCAGTCCTAGGGACTATGCTAGCTACTAGAGACCTACTAGTAGCGGCCGCTGCA
GGCTTCCTCGCTCACTGACTCGCTGCGCTCGGTCGTTCGGCTGCGGCGAGCGGTATCAGCTCACTCAAAG
GCGGTAATACGGTTATCCACAGAATCAGGGGATAACGCAGGAAAGAACATGTGAGCAAAAGGCCAGCAAA
AGGCCAGGAACCGTAAAAAGGCCGCGTTGCTGGCGTTTTTCCACAGGCTCCGCCCCCCTGACGAGCATCA
CAAAAATCGACGCTCAAGTCAGAGGTGGCGAAACCCGACAGGACTATAAAGATACCAGGCGTTTCCCCCT
GGAAGCTCCCTCGTGCGCTCTCCTGTTCCGACCCTGCCGCTTACCGGATACCTGTCCGCCTTTCTCCCTT
CGGGAAGCGTGGCGCTTTCTCATAGCTCACGCTGTAGGTATCTCAGTTCGGTGTAGGTCGTTCGCTCCAA
GCTGGGCTGTGTGCACGAACCCCCCGTTCAGCCCGACCGCTGCGCCTTATCCGGTAACTATCGTCTTGAG
TCCAACCCGGTAAGACACGACTTATCGCCACTGGCAGCAGCCACTGGTAACAGGATTAGCAGAGCGAGGT
ATGTAGGCGGTGCTACAGAGTTCTTGAAGTGGTGGCCTAACTACGGCTACACTAGAAGAACAGTATTTGG
TATCTGCGCTCTGCTGAAGCCAGTTACCTTCGGAAAAAGAGTTGGTAGCTCTTGATCCGGCAAACAAACC
ACCGCTGGTAGCGGTGGTTTTTTTGTTTGCAAGCAGCAGATTACGCGCAGAAAAAAAGGATCTCAAGAAG
ATCCTTTGATCTTTTCTACGGGGTCTGACGCTCAGTGGAACGAAAACTCACGTTAAGGGATTTTGGTCAT
GAGATTATCAAAAAGGATCTTCACCTAGATCCTTTTAAATTAAAAATGAAGTTTTAAATCAATCTAAAGT
ATATATGAGTAAACTTGGTCTGACAGTTACCAATGCTTAATCAGTGAGGCACCTATCTCAGCGATCTGTC
TATTTCGTTCATCCATAGTTGCCTGACTCCCCGTCGTGTAGATAACTACGATACGGGAGGGCTTACCATC
TGGCCCCAGTGCTGCAATGATACCGCGCGACCCACGCTCACCGGCTCCAGATTTATCAGCAATAAACCAG
CCAGCCGGAAGGGCCGAGCGCAGAAGTGGTCCTGCAACTTTATCCGCCTCCATCCAGTCTATTAATTGTT
GCCGGGAAGCTAGAGTAAGTAGTTCGCCAGTTAATAGTTTGCGCAACGTTGTTGCCATTGCTACAGGCAT
CGTGGTGTCACGCTCGTCGTTTGGTATGGCTTCATTCAGCTCCGGTTCCCAACGATCAAGGCGAGTTACA
TGATCCCCCATGTTGTGCAAAAAAGCGGTTAGCTCCTTCGGTCCTCCGATCGTTGTCAGAAGTAAGTTGG
CCGCAGTGTTATCACTCATGGTTATGGCAGCACTGCATAATTCTCTTACTGTCATGCCATCCGTAAGATG
CTTTTCTGTGACTGGTGAGTACTCAACCAAGTCATTCTGAGAATAGTGTATGCGGCGACCGAGTTGCTCT
TGCCCGGCGTCAATACGGGATAATACCGCGCCACATAGCAGAACTTTAAAAGTGCTCATCATTGGAAAAC
GTTCTTCGGGGCGAAAACTCTCAAGGATCTTACCGCTGTTGAGATCCAGTTCGATGTAACCCACTCGTGC
ACCCAACTGATCTTCAGCATCTTTTACTTTCACCAGCGTTTCTGGGTGAGCAAAAACAGGAAGGCAAAAT
GCCGCAAAAAAGGGAATAAGGGCGACACGGAAATGTTGAATACTCATACTCTTCCTTTTTCAATATTATT
GAAGCATTTATCAGGGTTATTGTCTCATGAGCGGATACATATTTGAATGTATTTAGAAAAATAAACAAAT
AGGGGTTCCGCGCACATTTCCCCGAAAAGTGCCACCTGACGTCTAAGAAACCATTATTATCATGACATTA
ACCTATAAAAATAGGCGTATCACGAGGCAGAATTTCAGATAAAAAAAATCCTTAGCTTTCGCTAAGGATG
ATTTCTGGAATTCGCGGCCGCTTCTAGAGACTAGTGGGTCTCA
