>Addgene plasmid #66003 | J23116_GB | addgene partial sequence | sequence record 126405 | MoCloR 5'-gccacctgacgtctaagaaacc-3'
GGCGTATCACGAGGCAGAATTTCAGATAAAAAAAATCCTTAGCTTTCGCTAAGGATGATTTCTGGAATTC
GCGGCCGCTTCTAGAGACTAGTGGGTCTCATGCCTTGACAGCTAGCTCAGTCCTAGGGACTATGCTAGCT
ACTAGAGACCTACTAGTAGCGGCCGCTGCAGGCTTCCTCGCTCACTGACTCGCTGCGCTCGGTCGTTCGG
CTGCGGCGAGCGGTATCAGCTCACTCAAAGGCGGTAATACGGTTATCCACAGAATCAGGGGATAACGCAG
GAAAGAACATGTGAGCAAAAGGCCAGCAAAAGGCCAGGAACCGTAAAAAGGCCGCGTTGCTGGCGTTTTT
CCACAGGCTCCGCCCCCCTGACGAGCATCACAAAAATCGACGCTCAAGTCAGAGGTGGCGAAACCCGACA
GGACTATAAAGATACCAGGCGTTTCCCCCTGGAAGCTCCCTCGTGCGCTCTCCTGTTCCGACCCTGCCGC
TTACCGGATACCTGTCCGCCTTTCTCCCTTCGGGAAGCGTGGCGCTTTCTCATAGCTCACGCTGTAGGTA
TCTCAGTTCGGTGTAGGTCGTTCGCTCCAAGCTGGGCTGTGTGCACGAACCCCCCGTTCAGCCCGACCGC
TGCGCCTTATCCGGTAACTATCGTCTTGAGTCCAACCCGGTAAGACACGACTTATCGCCACTGGCAGCAG
CCACTGGTAACAGGATTAGCAGAGCGAGGTATGTAGGCGGTGCTACAGAGTTCTTGAAGTGGTGGCCTAA
CTACGGCTACACTAGAAGAACAGTATTTGGTATCTGCGCTCTGCTGA
